>Addgene plasmid #242566 | pME-V5-mClover-KRAS4A-WT (JDW 812) | addgene full sequence | sequence record 484478 | Addgene NGS Result
CTTTCCTGCGTTATCCCCTGATTCTGTGGATAACCGTATTACCGCCTTTGAGTGAGCTGATACCGCTCGC
CGCAGCCGAACGACCGAGCGCAGCGAGTCAGTGAGCGAGGAAGCGGAAGAGCGCCCAATACGCAAACCGC
CTCTCCCCGCGCGTTGGCCGATTCATTAATGCAGCTGGCACGACAGGTTTCCCGACTGGAAAGCGGGCAG
TGAGCGCAACGCAATTAATACGCGTACCGCTAGCCAGGAAGAGTTTGTAGAAACGCAAAAAGGCCATCCG
TCAGGATGGCCTTCTGCTTAGTTTGATGCCTGGCAGTTTATGGCGGGCGTCCTGCCCGCCACCCTCCGGG
CCGTTGCTTCACAACGTTCAAATCCGCTCCCGGCGGATTTGTCCTACTCAGGAGAGCGTTCACCGACAAA
CAACAGATAAAACGAAAGGCCCAGTCTTCCGACTGAGCCTTTCGTTTTATTTGATGCCTGGCAGTTCCCT
ACTCTCGCGTTAACGCTAGCATGGATGTTTTCCCAGTCACGACGTTGTAAAACGACGGCCAGTCTTAAGC
TCGGGCCCCAAATAATGATTTTATTTTGACTGATAGTGACCTGTTCGTTGCAACAAATTGATGAGCAATG
CTTTTTTATAATGCCAACTTTGTACAAAAAAGCAGGCTGGATCCACTAGTGCTAGCGCCACCATGGGTAA
GCCTATCCCTAACCCTCTCCTCGGTCTCGATTCTACGGGTGGTGCTGGTGGTATGGTGAGCAAGGGCGAG
GAGCTGTTCACCGGGGTGGTGCCCATCCTGGTCGAGCTGGACGGCGACGTAAACGGCCACAAGTTCAGCG
TCCGCGGCGAGGGCGAGGGCGATGCCACCAACGGCAAGCTGACCCTGAAGTTCATCTGCACCACCGGCAA
GCTGCCCGTGCCCTGGCCCACCCTCGTGACCACCTTCGGCTACGGCGTGGCCTGCTTCAGCCGCTACCCC
GACCACATGAAGCAGCACGACTTCTTCAAGTCCGCCATGCCCGAAGGCTACGTCCAGGAGCGCACCATCT
CTTTCAAGGACGACGGTACCTACAAGACCCGCGCCGAGGTGAAGTTCGAGGGCGACACCCTGGTGAACCG
CATCGAGCTGAAGGGCATCGACTTCAAGGAGGACGGCAACATCCTGGGGCACAAGCTGGAGTACAACTTC
AACAGCCACTACGTCTATATCACGGCCGACAAGCAGAAGAACTGCATCAAGGCTAACTTCAAGATCCGCC
ACAACGTTGAGGACGGCAGCGTGCAGCTCGCCGACCACTACCAGCAGAACACCCCCATCGGCGACGGCCC
CGTGCTGCTGCCCGACAACCACTACCTGAGCCATCAGTCCAAGCTGAGCAAAGACCCCAACGAGAAGCGC
GATCACATGGTCCTGCTGGAGTTCGTGACCGCCGCCGGGATTACACATGGCATGGACGAGCTGTACAAGT
ACTCCTCCGGACTCAGATCTGGAGGCTCCGGAGGC
[567 nt withheld, positions 1506-2072]
TAAGGCGCGCCCTCGAGAGATCTCCCAGCTTTCTTGTACAAAGTTGGCATTATAAGAAAGCATTGCTTAT
CAATTTGTTGCAACGAACAGGTCACTATCAGTCAAAATAAAATCATTATTTGCCATCCAGCTGATATCCC
CTATAGTGAGTCGTATTACATGGTCATAGCTGTTTCCTGGCAGCTCTGGCCCGTGTCTCAAAATCTCTGA
TGTTACATTGCACAAGATAAAAATATATCATCATGAACAATAAAACTGTCTGCTTACATAAACAGTAATA
CAAGGGGTGTTATGAGCCATATTCAACGGGAAACGTCGAGGCCGCGATTAAATTCCAACATGGATGCTGA
TTTATATGGGTATAAATGGGCTCGCGATAATGTCGGGCAATCAGGTGCGACAATCTATCGCTTGTATGGG
AAGCCCGATGCGCCAGAGTTGTTTCTGAAACATGGCAAAGGTAGCGTTGCCAATGATGTTACAGATGAGA
TGGTCAGACTAAACTGGCTGACGGAATTTATGCCTCTTCCGACCATCAAGCATTTTATCCGTACTCCTGA
TGATGCATGGTTACTCACCACTGCGATCCCCGGAAAAACAGCATTCCAGGTATTAGAAGAATATCCTGAT
TCAGGTGAAAATATTGTTGATGCGCTGGCAGTGTTCCTGCGCCGGTTGCATTCGATTCCTGTTTGTAATT
GTCCTTTTAACAGCGATCGCGTATTTCGTCTCGCTCAGGCGCAATCACGAATGAATAACGGTTTGGTTGA
TGCGAGTGATTTTGATGACGAGCGTAATGGCTGGCCTGTTGAACAAGTCTGGAAAGAAATGCATAAACTT
TTGCCATTCTCACCGGATTCAGTCGTCACTCATGGTGATTTCTCACTTGATAACCTTATTTTTGACGAGG
GGAAATTAATAGGTTGTATTGATGTTGGACGAGTCGGAATCGCAGACCGATACCAGGATCTTGCCATCCT
ATGGAACTGCCTCGGTGAGTTTTCTCCTTCATTACAGAAACGGCTTTTTCAAAAATATGGTATTGATAAT
CCTGATATGAATAAATTGCAGTTTCATTTGATGCTCGATGAGTTTTTCTAATCAGAATTGGTTAATTGGT
TGTAACACTGGCAGAGCATTACGCTGACTTGACGGGACGGCGCAAGCTCATGACCAAAATCCCTTAACGT
GAGTTACGCGTCGTTCCACTGAGCGTCAGACCCCGTAGAAAAGATCAAAGGATCTTCTTGAGATCCTTTT
TTTCTGCGCGTAATCTGCTGCTTGCAAACAAAAAAACCACCGCTACCAGCGGTGGTTTGTTTGCCGGATC
AAGAGCTACCAACTCTTTTTCCGAAGGTAACTGGCTTCAGCAGAGCGCAGATACCAAATACTGTTCTTCT
AGTGTAGCCGTAGTTAGGCCACCACTTCAAGAACTCTGTAGCACCGCCTACATACCTCGCTCTGCTAATC
CTGTTACCAGTGGCTGCTGCCAGTGGCGATAAGTCGTGTCTTACCGGGTTGGACTCAAGACGATAGTTAC
CGGATAAGGCGCAGCGGTCGGGCTGAACGGGGGGTTCGTGCACACAGCCCAGCTTGGAGCGAACGACCTA
CACCGAACTGAGATACCTACAGCGTGAGCTATGAGAAAGCGCCACGCTTCCCGAAGGGAGAAAGGCGGAC
AGGTATCCGGTAAGCGGCAGGGTCGGAACAGGAGAGCGCACGAGGGAGCTTCCAGGGGGAAACGCCTGGT
ATCTTTATAGTCCTGTCGGGTTTCGCCACCTCTGACTTGAGCGTCGATTTTTGTGATGCTCGTCAGGGGG
GCGGAGCCTATGGAAAAACGCCAGCAACGCGGCCTTTTTACGGTTCCTGGCCTTTTGCTGGCCTTTTGCT
CACATGTT
Features (pLannotate 1.2.2; 12 found; start..end, strand, type, name):
    121..213     +  CDS            lacI (fragment): lac repressor; lacI; The lac repressor binds to the lac operator to inhibit transcription in E. coli. This inhibition can be relieved by adding lactose or isopropyl-β-D-thiogalactopyranoside (IPTG).
    268..295     -  terminator     rrnB T2 terminator: transcription terminator T2 from the E. coli rrnB gene
    427..470     +  terminator     rrnB T1 terminator: Escherichia coli rrnB; transcription terminator T1 from the E. coli rrnB gene
    517..553     -  CDS            lacZα (fragment): LacZα fragment of β-galactosidase; lacZ fragment
    569..668     +  protein_bind   attL1: mutant version of attL; recombination site for the Gateway® LR reaction LR Clonase™
    696..737     +  CDS            V5 tag: epitope tag from simian virus 5
    753..1469    +  CDS            mClover3: mClover3 is a basic (constitutively fluorescent) green/yellow fluorescent protein published in 2016, derived from Aequorea victoria. It is reported to be a rapidly-maturing monomer with high acid sensitivity.
   1506..2072    +  CDS            KRAS (sequence withheld): RASK_HUMAN - Also known as KRAS2, RASK2. Experimental evidence at protein level: Swiss-Prot protein existence level 1. Ras proteins bind GDP/GTP and possess intrinsic GTPase activity (PubMed:20949621). Plays an important role in the regulation of cell proliferation (PubMed:23698361, PubMed:22711838). Plays a role in promoting oncogenic events by inducing transcriptional silencing of tumor suppressor genes (TSGs) in colorectal cancer (CRC) cells in a ZNF304-dependent manner (PubMed:24623306). From Homo sapiens (Human).
   2096..2194    -  protein_bind   attL2: mutant version of attL; recombination site for the Gateway® LR reaction LR Clonase™
   2212..2230    -  promoter       T7 promoter: promoter for bacteriophage T7 RNA polymerase
   2364..3173    +  CDS            KanR: aminoglycoside phosphotransferase; aph(3')-Ia; confers resistance to kanamycin in bacteria or G418 (Geneticin®) in eukaryotes
   3320..3908    +  rep_origin     ori: high-copy-number ColE1/pMB1/pBR322/pUC origin of replication
