[The description below was written by a language model from this plasmid's Addgene catalogue record and pLannotate feature annotations shown in this document.]
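Description:
pME-V5-mClover-KRAS4A-WT (JDW 812) is a Gateway middle entry clone built on the pDONR221 backbone, about 4 kb in size. It is a bacterial subcloning intermediate rather than an expression vector. It replicates in E. coli from a high-copy ColE1/pUC-type origin and is selected with kanamycin through the aph(3')-Ia KanR gene. The rrnB T1 and T2 terminators lie upstream of the recombination cassette, where they insulate the insert from read-through transcription. A T7 promoter lies just outside attL2 and points back toward the insert. The short lacI and lacZα fragments in the annotation are backbone remnants with no evident function.

The payload sits between attL1 and attL2 and forms a single forward-oriented coding arrangement. It consists of an N-terminal V5 epitope tag, the green/yellow fluorescent protein mClover3, and wild-type human KRAS in its 4A splice isoform. Tagging the N-terminus leaves the KRAS C-terminus free, which matters because Ras proteins depend on C-terminal lipid modification for membrane targeting. The fusion can be followed by fluorescence or detected with anti-V5 antibodies. No eukaryotic promoter or polyadenylation signal is annotated within the att-flanked region, as expected for a middle entry clone.

The intended use is an LR Clonase reaction, typically a MultiSite assembly. In that reaction the plasmid is combined with a 5′ entry clone carrying a promoter, a 3′ entry clone, and a destination vector to produce an expression construct. The plasmid belongs to a modular Gateway toolbox for vertebrate model systems. The record does not state the restriction sites used to build the insert.
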