Addgene plasmid #242566: pME-V5-mClover-KRAS4A-WT (JDW 812)
Purpose: Gateway middle entry clone containing an mClover3 fused human KRAS4A WT.
Depositing lab: Joshua Wythe. Depositing organization: University of Virginia. Publication: MultiSite Assembly of Gateway Induced Clones (MAGIC): a flexible cloning toolbox for use in vertebrate model systems. Gillespie WB 3rd, Zhang Y, Ruiz OE, Cerda J 3rd, Ortiz-Guzman J, Sherman M, Turner WD, Largoza G, Mosser LE, Fujimoto E, Chien CB, Kwan KM, Arenkiel BR, Devine WP, Wythe JD. Development. 2025 Nov 15;152(22):dev204308. doi: 10.1242/dev.204308. Epub 2025 Nov 13. PubMed 41230856.
Backbone
  Vector backbone: pDONR221
  Vector type: Gateway subcloning
Growth in bacteria
  Bacterial resistance: Kanamycin, 50 μg/mL
  Growth temperature: 37°C
  Growth strain: NEB Stable
  Copy number: High Copy
Gene/Insert
  Gene/Insert name: KRAS4A (WT)
  Species: H. sapiens (human)
  Entrez Gene: KRAS (a.k.a. 'C-K-RAS, C-K-RAS, CFC2, K-RAS2A, K-RAS2B, K-RAS4A, K-RAS4B, K-Ras, K-Ras 2, KI-RAS, KRAS1, KRAS2, NS, NS3, OES, RALD, RASK2, c-Ki-ras, c-Ki-ras2)
  Cloning method: Restriction Enzyme; 5′ cloning site Unknown (unknown if destroyed); 3′ cloning site Unknown (unknown if destroyed)
Terms and licenses: Academic/Nonprofit Terms; Industry Terms: Not Available to Industry
Depositor comments: Please visit https://doi.org/10.1101/2024.07.13.603267 for bioRxiv preprint.
How to cite: pME-V5-mClover-KRAS4A-WT (JDW 812) was a gift from Joshua Wythe (Addgene plasmid # 242566 ; http://n2t.net/addgene:242566 ; RRID:Addgene_242566)
